>Addgene plasmid #87753 | EB2316 | addgene full sequence | sequence record 173840 | Addgene NGS Result
CTAGACGCAAATTGCAATCTGTATTTGGGTGGAATCGACGGCAATTTTGCAGGATTGCCAGCGGGCGCTG
TCGGCCGATCGCTATCAACTCCAAGTCTGTGAGTCTGGCGAAATGCTCTTGGAGTATGCCCAAACCCATC
GTGACCAAATCGACTGCCTGATTTTAGTGGCAGCCAATCCCAGCTTCAGGGCAGTTGTTCAGCAGCTCTG
CTTTGAGGGAGTGGTGGTACCAGCGATTGTCGTAGGCGATCGCGACAGTGAGGATCCCGATGAACCAGCC
AAAGAACAGCTCTATCACAGCGCTGAACTGCACCTCGGTATCCATCAGCTCGAGCAATTGCCCTACCAAG
TTGATGCTGCACTGGCTGAATTTCTGCGCTTAGCCCCGGTCGAGACCATGGCCGACCACATCATGCTGAT
GGGGGCCAACCACGATCCCGAGCTATCGAGCCAGCAGCGGGACCTCGCTCAGCGACTACAAGAGCGCCTA
GGCTATCTCGGGGTCTACTACAAGCGTGATCCCGATCGCTTTCTGCGCAACCTACCCGCCTACGAAAGCC
AAAAGCTGCACCAAGCGATGCAGACTAGCTATCGTGAAATCGTTTTGAGCTATTTTTCGCCGAATAGCAA
CCTCAACCAGAGCATTGACAACTTCGTCAACATGGCTTTCTTTGCCGATGTTCCAGTCACCAAAGTGGTA
GAAATTCACATGGAGCTGATGGACGAGTTTGCCAAGAAGCTCCGCGTAGAGGGACGTTCAGAGGACATTT
TGCTGGATTATCGGCTGACTTTAATTGATGTAATTGCACATCTTTGTGAGATGTATCGACGGTCTATCCC
ACGAGAAACCTGAAAAGGTAAAGGAGGTCTTAAGCTCGGCTCAATTTCTCTCTTTATCCTGTTAGATGGT
TTGATTGCTGTTGCTACCCCGTTGATCTGCGTAGATCCTAAGGAGGAAAAAAAATGGTGAGCAAGGGCGA
GGAGCTGTTCACCGGGGTGGTGCCCATCCTGGTCGAGCTGGACGGCGACGTAAACGGCCACAAGTTCAGC
GTGTCCGGCGAGGGCGAGGGCGATGCCACCTACGGCAAGCTGACCCTGAAGTTCATCTGCACCACCGGCA
AGCTGCCCGTGCCCTGGCCCACCCTCGTGACCACCTTCGGCTACGGCCTGCAGTGCTTCGCCCGCTACCC
CGACCACATGAAGCAGCACGACTTCTTCAAGTCCGCCATGCCCGAAGGCTACGTCCAGGAGCGCACCATC
TTCTTCAAGGACGACGGCAACTACAAGACCCGCGCCGAGGTGAGGTTCGAGGGCGACACCCTGGTGAACC
GCATCGAGCTGAAGGGCATCGACTTCAAGGAGGACGGCAACATCCTGGGGCACAAGCTGGAGTACAACTA
CAACAGCCACAACGTCTATATCATGGCCGACAAGCAGAAGAACGGCATCAAGGTGAACTTCAAGATCCGC
CACAACATCGAGGACGGCAGCGTGCAGCTCGCCGACCACTACCAGCAGAACACCCCCATCGGCGACGGCC
CCGTGCTGCTGCCCGACAACCACTACCTGAGCTACCAGTCCGCCCTGAGCAAAGACCCCAACGAGAAGCG
CGATCACATGGTCCTGCTGGAGTTCGTGACCGCCGCCGGGATCACTCTCGGCATGGACGAGCTGTACAAG
GCACAAACGACGAAAACTACGCTTTAGTAGCTTAATGCTAGCAAGCTTGGCCGGATCCGGCCGGATCCGG
AGTTTGTAGAAACGCAAAAAGGCCATCCGTCAGGATGGCCTTCTGCTTAATTTGATGCCTGGCAGTTTAT
GGCGGGCGTCCTGCCCGCCACCCTCCGGGCCGTTGCTTCGCAACGTTCAAATCCGCTCCCGGCGGATTTG
TCCTACTCAGGAGAGCGTTCACCGACAAACAACAGATAAAACGAAAGGCCCAGTCTTTCGACTGAGCCTT
TCGTTTTATTTGATGCCTGGCAGTTCCCTACTCTCGCATGGGGAGACCCCACACTACCATCGGCGCTACG
GCGTTTCACTTCTGAGTTCGGCATGGGGTCAGGTGGGACCACCGCGCTACTGCCGCCAGGCAAATTCTGT
TTTATCAGCCGTTACCCCACCTACTAGCTAATCCCATCTGGGCACATCCGATGGCAAGAGGCCCGAAGGT
CCCCCTCTTTGGTCTTGCGACGTTATGCGGTATTAGCTACCGTTTCCAGTAGTTATCCCCCTCCATCAGG
CAGTTTCCCAGACATTACTCACCCGTCCGCCACTCGTCAGCAAAGAAGCAAGCTTAGATCCGTCACACGG
GATAATACCGCGCCACATAGCAGAACTTTAAAAGTGCTCATCATTGGAAAACGTTCTTCGGGGCGAAAAC
TCTCAAGGATCTTACCGCTGTTGAGATCCAGTTCGATGTAACCCACTCGTGCACCCAACTGATCTTCAGC
ATCTTTTACTTTCACCAGCGTTTCTGGGTGAGCAAAAACAGGAAGGCAAAATGCCGCAAAAAAGGGAATA
AGGGCGACACGGAAATGTTGAATACTCATACTCTTCCTTTTTCAATATTATTGAAGCATTTATCAGGGTT
ATTGTCTCATGAGCGGATACATATTTGAATGTATTTAGAAAAATAAACAAATAGGGGTTCCGCGCACATT
TCCCCGAAAAGTGCCACCTGACGTCTAAGAAACCATTATTATCATGACATTAACCTATAAAAATAGGCGT
ATCACGAGGCCCTTTCGTCTTCGAATAAATACCTGTGACGGAAGATCACTTCGCAGAATAAATAAATCCT
GGTGTCCCTGTTGATACCGGGAAGCCCTGGGCCAACTTTTGGCGAAAATGAGACGTTGATCGGCACGTAA
GAGGTTCCAACTTTCACCATAATGAAATAAGATCACTACCGGGCGTATTTTTTGAGTTATCGAGATTTTC
AGGAGCTAAGGAAGCTAAAATGGAGAAAAAAATCACTGGATATACCACCGTTGATATATCCCAATGGCAT
CGTAAAGAACATTTTGAGGCATTTCAGTCAGTTGCTCAATGTACCTATAACCAGACCGTTCAGCTGGATA
TTACGGCCTTTTTAAAGACCGTAAAGAAAAATAAGCACAAGTTTTATCCGGCCTTTATTCACATTCTTGC
CCGCCTGATGAATGCTCATCCGGAATTCCGTATGGCAATGAAAGACGGTGAGCTGGTGATATGGGATAGT
GTTCACCCTTGTTACACCGTTTTCCATGAGCAAACTGAAACGTTTTCATCGCTCTGGAGTGAATACCACG
ACGATTTCCGGCAGTTTCTACACATATATTCGCAAGATGTGGCGTGTTACGGTGAAAACCTGGCCTATTT
CCCTAAAGGGTTTATTGAGAATATGTTTTTCGTCTCAGCCAATCCCTGGGTGAGTTTCACCAGTTTTGAT
TTAAACGTGGCCAATATGGACAACTTCTTCGCCCCCGTTTTCACCATGGGCAAATATTATACGCAAGGCG
ACAAGGTGCTGATGCCGCTGGCGATTCAGGTTCATCATGCCGTTTGTGATGGCTTCCATGTCGGCAGAAT
GCTTAATGAATTACAACAGTACTGCGATGAGTGGCAGGGCGGGGCGTAATTTTTTTAAGGCAGTTATTGG
TGCCCTTAAACGCCTGGTTGCTACGCCTGAATAAGTGATAATAAGCGGATGAATGGCAGAAATTCGAAAG
CAAATTCGACCCGGTCGTCGGTTCAGGGCAGGGTCGTTAAATAGCCGCTTATGTCTATTGCTGGTTTACC
GGTTTATTGACTACCGGAAGCAGTGTGACCGTGTGCTTCTCAAATGCCTGAGGCCAGTTTGCTCAGGCTC
TCCCCGTGGAGGTAATAATTGACGATATGATCGACGGATCTGGTAACCCCAGCGCGGAGATCTCGCAGCG
TAAAGCCGTCATGGCAGGTGATGAAGTTAATGGTGCGTCCGGCATACCATTGGTCTGTGCTGTAGACATC
GGGGCTACCCAGCAGGCGTTGACTGAGGGCGTAAGTACAGCCCTGATCTCCACGCCAAAAACGCCGAATA
TCGTCCCGGAAGGGACCGTTCCAAGTCCCAAAGCGATCGCCAATAAAGGTACCAACCTGATATAAGCCGG
CTGCGTCCCAAGCTTCAGCAATGAGCTTCGTACCGGCCAAAACCGGATCGGAATCAATCGCCCAAAGCAA
GGGCGGATCCGATAGGGGGTTGCCATTGGCATCACGACTCAGCACCGACGCAAGGTCAAAGCGGAAGCCA
TCGACGTGCATTTCCGAGACCCAATAACGCAGGCAATCGAGAATCAGCGATCGCACGATCGAATTGTTAG
CTTTGACGGTGTTGCCGCAGCCGGTGTAGTTGCGATAGCCCGCCTGTTCATCCAGCAGATAGTAGGTTGA
ATTCGCTAGACCTTTGAAAGACAGCGTTGGACCGTCTTCATTCCCTTCAGCAGTGTGGTTGAACACCACG
TCGAGAATCACCTCAATCCCTGCTTGGTGGAGCGCCTTGACGAGGTCGCGGAACTCATCAACTGGACCAA
GTGGATCATGGCGAGAGCTGTAGGCTGCGTGGGGCGCAAAAAAAGCCATGGTGCTGTAGCCCCAGTAGTT
CTCGCGTCCTAAGGGGGCATCTTGGCGATCGAACTGGTGCACCGGCAGCAACTCAACGGCCGTGACGCCG
AGGGATTGCAGGTAGGGAATTTTTTCGATTAGACCAGCGTAGGTGCCACGTTTTTCAGGGGCGACGCCGG
AATTGGGATGCTTGGTGAAGCCGCCAACATGCAGCTCATAGATTACTGTGCGAGCGTAGGGTGTGCGTGG
ATGGCGATCGGATCCTCTACGCCGGACGCATCGTGGCCGGCATCACCGGCGCCACAGGTGCGGTTGCTGG
CGCCTATATCGCCGACATCACCGATGGGGAAGATCGGGCTCGCCACTTCGGGCTCATGAGCGCTTGTTTC
GGCGTGGGTATGGTGGCAGGCCCCGTGGCCGGGGGACTGTTGGGCGCCATCTCCTTGCATGCACCATTCC
TTGCGGCGGCGGTGCTCAACGGCCTCAACCTACTACTGGGCTGCTTCCTAATGCAGGAGTCGCATAAGGG
AGAGCGTCGACCGATGCCCTTGAGAGCCTTCAACCCAGTCAGCTCCTTCCGGTGGGCGCGGGGCATGACT
ATCGTCGCCGCACTTATGACTGTCTTCTTTATCATGCAACTCGTAGGACAGGTGCCGGCAGCGCTCTGGG
TCATTTTCGGCGAGGACCGCTTTCGCTGGAGCGCGACGATGATCGGCCTGTCGCTTGCGGTATTCGGAAT
CTTGCACGCCCTCGCTCAAGCCTTCGTCACTGGTCCCGCCACCAAACGTTTCGGCGAGAAGCAGGCCATT
ATCGCCGGCATGGCGGCCGACGCGCTGGGCTACGTCTTGCTGGCGTTCGCGACGCGAGGCTGGATGGCCT
TCCCCATTATGATTCTTCTCGCTTCCGGCGGCATCGGGATGCCCGCGTTGCAGGCCATGCTGTCCAGGCA
GGTAGATGACGACCATCAGGGACAGCTTCAAGGATCGCTCGCGGCTCTTACCAGCCTAACTTCGATCATT
GGACCGCTGATCGTCACGGCGATTTATGCCGCCTCGGCGAGCACATGGAACGGGTTGGCATGGATTGTAG
GCGCCGCCCTATACCTTGTCTGCCTCCCCGCGTTGCGTCGCGGTGCATGGAGCCGGGCCACCTCGACCTG
AATGGAAGCCGGCGGCACCTCGCTAACGGATTCACCACTCCAAGAATTGGAGCCAATCAATTCTTGCGGA
GAACTGTGAATGCGCAAACCAACCCTTGGCAGAACATATCCATCGCGTCCGCCATCTCCAGCAGCCGCAC
GCGGCGCATCTCGGGCAGCGTTGGGTCCTGGCCACGGGTGCGCATGATCGTGCTCCTGTCGTTGAGGACC
CGGCTAGGCTGGCGGGGTTGCCTTACTGGTTAGCAGAATGAATCACCGATACGCGAGCGAACGTGAAGCG
ACTGCTGCTGCAAAACGTCTGCGACCTGAGCAACAACATGAATGGTCTTCGGTTTCCGTGTTTCGTAAAG
TCTGGAAACGCGGAAGTCAGCGCCCTGCACCATTATGTTCCGGATCTGCATCGCAGGATGCTGCTGGCTA
CCCTGTGGAACACCTACATCTGTATTAACGAAGCGCTGGCATTGACCCTGAGTGATTTTTCTCTGGTCCC
GCCGCATCCATACCGCCAGTTGTTTACCCTCACAACGTTCCAGTAACCGGGCATGTTCATCATCAGTAAC
CCGTATCGTGAGCATCCTCTCTCGTTTCATCGGTATCATTACCCCCATGAACAGAAATCCCCCTTACACG
GAGGCATCAGTGACCAAACAGGAAAAAACCGCCCTTAACATGGCCCGCTTTATCAGAAGCCAGACATTAA
CGCTTCTGGAGAAACTCAACGAGCTGGACGCGGATGAACAGGCAGACATCTGTGAATCGCTTCACGACCA
CGCTGATGAGCTTTACCGCAGCTGCCTCGCGCGTTTCGGTGATGACGGTGAAAACCTCTGACACATGCAG
CTCCCGGAGACGGTCACAGCTTGTCTGTAAGCGGATGCCGGGAGCAGACAAGCCCGTCAGGGCGCGTCAG
CGGGTGTTGGCGGGTGTCGGGGCGCAGCCATGACCCAGTCACGTAGCGATAGCGGAGTGTATACTGGCTT
AACTATGCGGCATCAGAGCAGATTGTACTGAGAGTGCACCATATGCGGTGTGAAATACCGCACAGATGCG
TAAGGAGAAAATACCGCATCAGGCGCTCTTCCGCTTCCTCGCTCACTGACTCGCTGCGCTCGGTCGTTCG
GCTGCGGCGAGCGGTATCAGCTCACTCAAAGGCGGTAATACGGTTATCCACAGAATCAGGGGATAACGCA
GGAAAGAACATGTGAGCAAAAGGCCAGCAAAAGGCCAGGAACCGTAAAAAGGCCGCGTTGCTGGCGTTTT
TCCATAGGCTCCGCCCCCCTGACGAGCATCACAAAAATCGACGCTCAAGTCAGAGGTGGCGAAACCCGAC
AGGACTATAAAGATACCAGGCGTTTCCCCCTGGAAGCTCCCTCGTGCGCTCTCCTGTTCCGACCCTGCCG
CTTACCGGATACCTGTCCGCCTTTCTCCCTTCGGGAAGCGTGGCGCTTTCTCATAGCTCACGCTGTAGGT
ATCTCAGTTCGGTGTAGGTCGTTCGCTCCAAGCTGGGCTGTGTGCACGAACCCCCCGTTCAGCCCGACCG
CTGCGCCTTATCCGGTAACTATCGTCTTGAGTCCAACCCGGTAAGACACGACTTATCGCCACTGGCAGCA
GCCACTGGTAACAGGATTAGCAGAGCGAGGTATGTAGGCGGTGCTACAGAGTTCTTGAAGTGGTGGCCTA
ACTACGGCTACACTAGAAGGACAGTATTTGGTATCTGCGCTCTGCTGAAGCCAGTTACCTTCGGAAAAAG
AGTTGGTAGCTCTTGATCCGGCAAACAAACCACCGCTGGTAGCGGTGGTTTTTTTGTTTGCAAGCAGCAG
ATTACGCGCAGAAAAAAAGGATCTCAAGAAGATCCTTTGATCTTTTCTACGGGGTCTGACGCTCAGTGGA
ACGAAAACTCACGTTAAGGGATTTTGGTCATGAGATTATCAAAAAGGATCTTCACCTAGATCCTTTTAAA
TTAAAAATGAAGTTTTAAATCAATCTAAAGTATATATGAGTAAACTTGGTCTGACAGTTACCAATGCTTA
ATCAGTGAGGCACCTATCTCAGCGATCTGTCTATTTCGTTCATCCATAGTTGCCTGACTCCCCGTCGTGT
AGATAACTACGATACGGGAGGGCTTACCATCTGGCCCCAGTGCTGCAATGATACCGCGAGACCCACGCTC
ACCGGCTCCAGATTTATCAGCAATAAACCAGCCAGCCGGAAGGGCCGAGCGCAGAAGTGGTCCTGCAACT
TTATCCGCCTCCATCCAGTCTATTAATTGTTGCCGGGAAGCTAGAGTAAGTAGTTCGCCAGTTAATAGTT
TGCGCAACGTTGTTGCCATTGCTGCAGGCATCGTGGTGTCACGCTCGTCGTTTGGTATGGCTTCATTCAG
CTCCGGTTCCCAACGATCAAGGCGAGTTACATGATCCCCCATGTTGTGCAAAAAAGCGGTTAGCTCCTTC
GGTCCTCCGATCGTTGTCAGAAGTAAGTTGGCCGCAGTGTTATCACTCATGGTTATGGCAGCACTGCATA
ATTCTCTTACTGTCATGCCATCCGTAAGATGCTTTTCTGTGACTGGTGAGTACTCAACCAAGTCATTCTG
AGAATAGTGTATGCGGCGACCGAGTTGCTCTTGCCCGGCGTCAACACGGGATAATACCGCGCCACATAGC
AGAACTTTAAAAGTGCTCATCATTGGAAAACGTTCTTCGGGGCGAAAACTCTCAAGGATCTTACCGCTGT
TGAGATCCAGTTCGATGTAACCCACTCGTGCACCCAACTGATCTTCAGCATCTTTTACTTTCACCAGCGT
TTCTGGGTGAGCAAAAACAGGAAGGCAAAATGCCGCAAAAAAGGGAATAAGGGCGACACGGAAATGTTGA
ATACTCATACTCTTCCTTTTTCAATATTATTGAAGCATTTATCAGGGTTATTGTCTCATGAGCGGATACA
TATTTGAATGTATTTAGAAAAATAAACAAATAGGGGTTCCGCGCACATTTCCCCGAAAAGTGCCACCTGA
CGTCTAAGAAACCATTATTATCATGACATTAACCTATAAAAATAGGCGTATCACGAGGCCCTTTCGTCTT
CAAGAATTCTCATGTTTGACAGCTTATCATCGATAAGCTTTAATGCGGTAGTTTATCACAGTTAAATTGC
TAACGCAGTCAGGCACCGTGTATGAAATCTAACAATGCGCTCATCGTCATCCTCGGCACCGTCACCCTGG
ATGCTGTAGGCATAGGCTTGGTTATGCCGGTACTGCCGGGCCTCTTGCGGGATATCGTCCATTCCGACAG
CATCGCCAGTCACTATGGCGTGCTGCTAGCGCTATATGCGTTGATGCAATTTCTATGCGCACCCGTTCTC
GGAGCACTGTCCGACCGCTTTGGCCGCCGCCCAGTCCTGCTCGCTTCGCTACTTGGAGCCACTATCGACT
ACGCGATCATGGCGACCACACCCGTCCTGTGGATCCCAGGCTCAGTGTGGTTCGCATCTTTTGATAATCA
CCACTGGACGCAACACAGTAGGGCAATTCAAGAGCATCCAAAGCCTCTTCAACCCCAGGAACGGCTTGTA
GATGCGTTTCTAACGCGATACGGGTACGGCGTTGATAGTGCTGAACAAAGTCAGGGGGTGGAGGATTGCC
TAACCGTCGCTCAATTAGTTTGAGACAGTCAGCCATGGAATGACCCACAAACTGCTCAAACATGTCATCC
AAAGTCACCAACAGACCCAGTTCATTGAGCATGTCTGCAAAGACGCGATTAGTGATGCGTTCGCTATCAA
CAAGCACACCATCACAGTCGAAAATCACCAGCTGAAACGGTGAAGTTTGCATTGTTTTTAAGCACGAGCC
ATCAACAGTAAGAGCGATCGCGCTGGGACGATGTAATCGCGCCGTAGGCAGGGTTTTGCCTCATCCGGCA
GATGACAAGCTTCAAGATTCGGCAGTGAAGTATCGAGCAAGCGATACCAAACGCGGCCGCGAGGAGGCCT
CGGCAACTGGAAGCGCAGGTCTTCCCAGTAAGCATTAAAGGCTAGGTAAAGCCATTCCTGCTGGCGAGGA
TGGCAGAGACTGACGGCCAGACTGTGGGACCACAGCGCCCAATCGGGTTGTTTGAGTTTGACGCCATGCC
AGATGGCATAGGGACGACGCGGATGGGGTTCGTTCTGCAGCAGTTCGTTCTGTTGGAACATCACCAGCGA
CTGGGAAAGTTCAATCAGGCGGCGACTGAACACCAAGAAATCGGCATGGCGATCGCACAGCGACCAATCA
AACCAGCTGATCTCATTGTCTTGGCAGTAGGCGTTATTGTTACCCTGCTGACTGCGTTTGACCTCATCGC
CCATCGTCAGCATCGGTGTGCCCTGGGCGAGGAATAACGTGGCGAGCAAATTGCGCTGCTGCCGTTCCCG
TAAGCTCAGAATCGTGGGGTCATCGGTCTCGCCTTCAATGCCGTAGTTCCAGCTGTAGTTGTCATTGGTC
CCGTCCCGATTGTTCTCTCCATTGGCAAAGTTGTGCTTCTGGCTATAGCTGACTCGTCACGGGTAACCGA
TATCGTCGACAGGCCT
Features (pLannotate 1.2.2; 21 found; start..end, strand, type, name):
      5..850     +  CDS            kaiA: KAIA_SYNE7 - Experimental evidence at protein level: Swiss-Prot protein existence level 1. Component of the KaiABC clock protein complex, which constitutes the main circadian regulator in cyanobacteria. The KaiABC complex may act as a promoter-nonspecific transcription regulator that represses transcription, possibly by acting on the state of chromosome compaction. In the complex, it enhances the phosphorylation status of KaiC. In contrast, the presence of KaiB in the complex decreases the phosphorylation status of KaiC, suggesting that KaiB acts by antagonizing the interaction between KaiA an
    964..1680    +  CDS            EYFP: EYFP is a basic (constitutively fluorescent) green/yellow fluorescent protein published in 1996, derived from Aequorea victoria. It is reported to be a very rapidly-maturing weak dimer with high acid sensitivity.
   1684..1712    +  CDS            ssrA tag (LVA) (fragment): C-terminal peptide that mediates degradation in bacteria through the ClpXP and ClpAP proteases (McGinness et al., 2006) mutant LVA variant that confers accelerated degradation under some conditions (Andersen et al., 1998)
   1767..1794    -  terminator     rrnB T2 terminator: transcription terminator T2 from the E. coli rrnB gene
   1886..1972    -  terminator     rrnB T1 terminator: Escherichia coli rrnB; transcription terminator T1 from the E. coli rrnB gene
   2062..2292    -  ncRNA          SSU rRNA archaea: Accession: RF01959 - Archaeal small subunit ribosomal RNA
   2305..2549    -  CDS            AmpR (fragment): β-lactamase; bla; confers resistance to ampicillin, carbenicillin, and related antibiotics
   2550..2654    -  promoter       AmpR promoter: bla
   2857..2959    +  promoter       cat promoter: promoter of the E. coli cat gene encoding chloramphenicol acetyltransferase
   2960..3619    +  CDS            CmR: chloramphenicol acetyltransferase; cat; confers resistance to chloramphenicol
   3910..4839    -  CDS            glgX (fragment): GLGX_ECOLI - Also known as glyX. Experimental evidence at protein level: Swiss-Prot protein existence level 1. Removes maltotriose and maltotetraose chains that are attached by 1,6-alpha-linkage to the limit dextrin main chain, generating a debranched limit dextrin. Shows only very little activity with native glycogen. From Escherichia coli (strain K12).
   4840..5741    +  CDS            TcR (fragment): tetracycline efflux protein; tet; confers resistance to tetracycline
   5983..6363    -  CDS            YPB1_ECOLX: Protein predicted: Swiss-Prot protein existence level 4. From Escherichia coli.
   6380..6571    +  CDS            rop: Rop protein, which maintains plasmids at low copy number; rop
   6673..6813    +  misc_feature   bom: basis of mobility region from pBR322
   6999..7587    -  rep_origin     ori: high-copy-number ColE1/pMB1/pBR322/pUC origin of replication
   7758..8618    -  CDS            AmpR: β-lactamase; bla; confers resistance to ampicillin, carbenicillin, and related antibiotics
   8619..8723    -  promoter       AmpR promoter: bla
   8836..8864    +  promoter       tet promoter: E. coli promoter for tetracycline efflux protein gene
   8912..9206    +  CDS            TcR (fragment): tetracycline efflux protein; tet; confers resistance to tetracycline
   9593..10273   -  CDS            glgX (fragment): GLGX_MYCTU - Also known as treX. Experimental evidence at protein level: Swiss-Prot protein existence level 1. From Mycobacterium tuberculosis (strain ATCC 25618 / H37Rv).
