[The description below was written by a language model from this plasmid's Addgene catalogue record and pLannotate feature annotations shown in this document.]
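Description:
EB2316 is a 10.3 kb, low-copy E. coli plasmid made by cloning a pkaiBC::EYFP reporter cassette between the XbaI and XhoI sites of EB2065, an in-house backbone. The annotated backbone elements point to a pBR322-type replicon: a ColE1/pMB1 origin with the rop gene (which holds copy number down, consistent with the catalogued low-copy status), the bom mobilisation region, a complete β-lactamase gene with its promoter, and a tetracycline-resistance gene split into two fragments. The catalogue lists chloramphenicol as the selection, matching an intact cat promoter–CmR cassette next to the reporter. A second, truncated AmpR fragment is also annotated.

The payload is an EYFP coding sequence followed directly by a partial match to the LVA variant of the ssrA degradation tag, which targets proteins to the ClpXP/ClpAP proteases. This would shorten reporter half-life so that fluorescence follows promoter activity more closely. The kaiBC promoter is not annotated as a feature. However, a kaiA coding sequence from Synechococcus elongatus lies just upstream of EYFP, so the short gap between the two presumably holds the native kaiA–kaiB intergenic region that drives the reporter. Nearby rrnB T1 and T2 terminators are annotated on the opposite strand.

The reporter and CmR cassette sit between two fragments with homology to the glycogen-debranching enzyme GlgX, and these interrupt the TcR gene. This layout resembles the homology arms of a cyanobacterial chromosomal integration vector, but the record does not state this. The associated publication concerns protein concentration and genome copy number in cyanobacteria, suggesting use as a circadian clock-driven fluorescent reporter.
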