Addgene plasmid #87753: EB2316
Purpose: pkaiBC::EYFP cloned between XbaI and XhoI of EB2065
Depositing lab: Erin O'Shea. Depositing organization: Harvard University. Publication: Cyanobacteria Maintain Constant Protein Concentration despite Genome Copy-Number Variation. Zheng XY, O'Shea EK. Cell Rep. 2017 Apr 18;19(3):497-504. doi: 10.1016/j.celrep.2017.03.067. PubMed 28423314.
Backbone
  Vector backbone: EB2065
  Backbone manufacturer: O'Shea lab
Growth in bacteria
  Bacterial resistance: Chloramphenicol, 25 μg/mL
  Growth temperature: 37°C
  Growth strain: DH5alpha
  Copy number: Low Copy
Gene/Insert
  Gene/Insert name: pkaiBC::EYFP
Terms and licenses: Academic/Nonprofit Terms; Industry Terms: Not Available to Industry
How to cite: EB2316 was a gift from Erin O'Shea (Addgene plasmid # 87753 ; http://n2t.net/addgene:87753 ; RRID:Addgene_87753)
